Addgene plasmid #208039: Lenti-EFS-NTID194-GSQ-PMLiva3MAS-P2A-BLAST
Purpose: Enables constitutive expression of N-terminal Split-TurboID-fused PML (isoform IVa; 3MAS mutant; K>R sumoylation sites, mutated SIM); selection with blasticidin
Depositing lab: Rosa Barrio & James Sutherland. Depositing organization: CIC bioGUNE. Publication: Identification of proximal SUMO-dependent interactors using SUMO-ID. Barroso-Gomila O, Trulsson F, Muratore V, Canosa I, Merino-Cacho L, Cortazar AR, Perez C, Azkargorta M, Iloro I, Carracedo A, Aransay AM, Elortza F, Mayor U, Vertegaal ACO, Barrio R, Sutherland JD. Nat Commun. 2021 Nov 18;12(1):6671. doi: 10.1038/s41467-021-26807-6. PubMed 34795231.
Backbone
  Vector backbone: Derived from Addgene ID# 52962 (Zhang Lab).
  Vector type: Lentiviral
  Selectable markers: Blasticidin
Growth in bacteria
  Bacterial resistance: Ampicillin, 100 μg/mL
  Growth temperature: 37°C
  Growth strain: NEB Stable
  Copy number: High Copy
Gene/Insert
  Gene/Insert name: PML (isoform IVa; 3MAS)
  Species: H. sapiens (human)
  Mutation: 3MAS mutant: K65R, K160R and K490R; mutated SIM
  Entrez Gene: PML (a.k.a. MYL, PP8675, RNF71, TRIM19)
  Promoter: EFS
  Tag / fusion protein: FLAG, N-terminal Split-TurboID (N terminal on insert)
  Cloning method: Gibson Cloning
Resource information
  A portion of this plasmid was derived from a plasmid made by: TurboID fragments derived from Addgene ID # 107169 (Ting Lab). Lenti-EFS/P2A-blast backbone derived from Addgene ID# 52962 (Zhang Lab).
Terms and licenses: Academic/Nonprofit Terms; Industry Terms: Not Available to Industry
Depositor comments: Control for PMLiva SUMO-ID experiments; 3MAS mutant lacks major SUMOylation sites and SIM domain.
How to cite: Lenti-EFS-NTID194-GSQ-PMLiva3MAS-P2A-BLAST was a gift from Rosa Barrio & James Sutherland (Addgene plasmid # 208039 ; http://n2t.net/addgene:208039 ; RRID:Addgene_208039)
