[The description below was written by a language model from this plasmid's Addgene catalogue record and pLannotate feature annotations shown in this document.]
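Description:
Lenti-EFS-NTID194-GSQ-PMLiva3MAS-P2A-BLAST is an 11.1 kb HIV-1-based lentiviral transfer plasmid for constitutive expression of a split-TurboID-tagged human PML mutant in mammalian cells. It is maintained in E. coli through a high-copy ColE1/pUC origin and an ampicillin resistance gene. The backbone also carries an f1 origin and an SV40 origin/EM7-driven bleomycin (Zeocin) resistance cassette that lies outside the packaged region. Viral genomic RNA is transcribed from a CMV enhancer/promoter fused to a truncated 5' LTR. The packaged region includes the Ψ packaging signal, the RRE for Rev-dependent export, the cPPT/CTS, a WPRE to boost transcript stability and expression, and a truncated 3' LTR followed by a bGH polyadenylation signal.

The payload is driven by the EFS (EF-1α core) promoter. It encodes a FLAG-tagged N-terminal TurboID fragment (the name suggests a split at residue 194) joined through a linker to PML isoform IVa. A P2A peptide and blasticidin S deaminase follow, so the fusion protein and the selection marker are made from a single transcript and transduced cells can be selected with blasticidin. The PML insert is the "3MAS" mutant, which carries K65R, K160R and K490R substitutions at the major SUMOylation sites together with a mutated SUMO-interacting motif.

On its own the N-terminal TurboID fragment is expected to be inactive, and biotin ligase activity requires reconstitution with a complementary C-terminal fragment. In the SUMO-ID approach this complementation is used to label proteins proximal to SUMO-dependent interactions. The depositors describe this SUMOylation- and SIM-deficient construct as the negative control for PML IVa SUMO-ID experiments.
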