Features (pLannotate 1.2.2; 35 found; start..end, strand, type, name):
     31..83      -  misc_feature   bom (fragment): basis of mobility region from pBR322
    238..617     +  enhancer       CMV enhancer: human cytomegalovirus immediate early enhancer
    618..817     +  promoter       CMV promoter: human cytomegalovirus (CMV) immediate early promoter
    835..1015    +  LTR            5' LTR (truncated): truncated 5' long terminal repeat (LTR) from HIV-1
   1062..1187    +  misc_feature   HIV-1 Ψ: packaging signal of human immunodeficiency virus type 1
   1171..1509    +  CDS            HIV-1 gag (fragment): gag protein from human immunodeficiency virus 1; gag
   1684..1917    +  misc_feature   RRE: The Rev response element (RRE) of HIV-1 allows for Rev-dependent mRNA export from the nucleus to the cytoplasm.
   2294..2394    +  CDS            Rev (fragment): human immunodeficiency virus 1 (HIV-1) Rev protein; rev; enhances nuclear export of unspliced and incompletely spliced viral mRNAs
   2444..2561    +  misc_feature   cPPT/CTS: central polypurine tract and central termination sequence of HIV-1
   2610..2628    +  CDS            small t antigen (fragment): SV40 (simian virus 40) small t antigen
   2654..2865    +  promoter       EF-1α core promoter: core promoter for human elongation factor EF-1α
   2912..3492    +  CDS            TurboID (fragment): mutant of the E. coli biotin ligase BioID engineered for improved catalytic efficiency (Branon et al., 2018)
   3590..5308    +  CDS            PML (fragment): PML_HUMAN - Also known as MYL, PP8675, RNF71, TRIM19. Experimental evidence at protein level: Swiss-Prot protein existence level 1. Exhibits antiviral activity against both DNA and RNA viruses. The antiviral activity can involve one or several isoform(s) and can be enhanced by the permanent PML-NB-associated protein DAXX or by the recruitment of p53/TP53 within these structures. Isoform PML-4 restricts varicella zoster virus (VZV) via sequestration of virion capsids in PML-NBs thereby preventing their nuclear egress and inhibiting formation of infectious virus particles. The sumoylated isoform
   5420..5818    +  CDS            BSD: blasticidin S deaminase; Aspergillus terreus BSD; confers resistance to blasticidin
   5823..5843    +  misc_feature   MCS (fragment): pBluescript multiple cloning site
   5846..6434    +  misc_feature   WPRE: woodchuck hepatitis virus posttranscriptional regulatory element
   6371..6952    +  CDS            nef (fragment): NEF_HV1H2 - Experimental evidence at protein level: Swiss-Prot protein existence level 1. Extracellular Nef protein targets CD4(+) T-lymphocytes for apoptosis by interacting with CXCR4 surface receptors. From Human immunodeficiency virus type 1 group M subtype B (isolate HXB2) (HIV-1).
   6959..7139    +  LTR            5' LTR (truncated): truncated 5' long terminal repeat (LTR) from HIV-1
   7171..7395    +  polyA_signal   bGH poly(A) signal: bovine growth hormone polyadenylation signal
   7399..7420    +  promoter       SV40 promoter (fragment): SV40 enhancer and early promoter
   7441..7869    +  rep_origin     f1 ori (sequence partly withheld): f1 bacteriophage origin of replication; arrow indicates direction of (+) strand synthesis
   7896..7967    +  promoter       SV40 promoter (fragment): SV40 enhancer and early promoter
   7968..8039    +  promoter       SV40 promoter (fragment): SV40 enhancer and early promoter
   8043..8177    +  rep_origin     SV40 ori: SV40 origin of replication
   8239..8286    +  promoter       EM7 promoter: synthetic bacterial promoter&nbsp
   8305..8679    +  CDS            BleoR: antibiotic-binding protein; Sh ble from Streptoalloteichus hindustanus; confers resistance to bleomycin, phleomycin, and Zeocin™
   8689..8814    +  CDS            ble (fragment): BLE_KLEPN - Experimental evidence at protein level: Swiss-Prot protein existence level 1. Binding protein with a strong affinity to the bleomycin family of antibiotics. Binds to CL990; an antimitotic-antibiotic compound. From Klebsiella pneumoniae.
   8809..8930    +  polyA_signal   SV40 poly(A) signal: SV40 polyadenylation signal
   8999..9023    -  protein_bind   lac operator: The lac repressor binds to the lac operator to inhibit transcription in E. coli. This inhibition can be relieved by adding lactose or isopropyl-β-D-thiogalactopyranoside (IPTG). lac repressor encoded by lacI
   9027..9057    -  promoter       lac promoter: promoter for the E. coli lac operon
   9072..9093    -  protein_bind   CAP binding site: CAP binding activates transcription in the presence of cAMP. E. coli catabolite activator protein
   9106..9198    -  CDS            lacI (fragment): lac repressor; lacI; The lac repressor binds to the lac operator to inhibit transcription in E. coli. This inhibition can be relieved by adding lactose or isopropyl-β-D-thiogalactopyranoside (IPTG).
   9381..9969    -  rep_origin     ori: high-copy-number ColE1/pMB1/pBR322/pUC origin of replication
  10140..11000   -  CDS            AmpR: β-lactamase; bla; confers resistance to ampicillin, carbenicillin, and related antibiotics
  11001..11105   -  promoter       AmpR promoter: bla
>Addgene plasmid #208039 | Lenti-EFS-NTID194-GSQ-PMLiva3MAS-P2A-BLAST | addgene full sequence | sequence record 410207 | Addgene NGS Result
GTCGACGGATCGGGAGATCTCCCGATCCCCTATGGTGCACTCTCAGTACAATCTGCTCTGATGCCGCATA
GTTAAGCCAGTATCTGCTCCCTGCTTGTGTGTTGGAGGTCGCTGAGTAGTGCGCGAGCAAAATTTAAGCT
ACAACAAGGCAAGGCTTGACCGACAATTGCATGAAGAATCTGCTTAGGGTTAGGCGTTTTGCGCTGCTTC
GCGATGTACGGGCCAGATATACGCGTTGACATTGATTATTGACTAGTTATTAATAGTAATCAATTACGGG
GTCATTAGTTCATAGCCCATATATGGAGTTCCGCGTTACATAACTTACGGTAAATGGCCCGCCTGGCTGA
CCGCCCAACGACCCCCGCCCATTGACGTCAATAATGACGTATGTTCCCATAGTAACGCCAATAGGGACTT
TCCATTGACGTCAATGGGTGGAGTATTTACGGTAAACTGCCCACTTGGCAGTACATCAAGTGTATCATAT
GCCAAGTACGCCCCCTATTGACGTCAATGACGGTAAATGGCCCGCCTGGCATTATGCCCAGTACATGACC
TTATGGGACTTTCCTACTTGGCAGTACATCTACGTATTAGTCATCGCTATTACCATGGTGATGCGGTTTT
GGCAGTACATCAATGGGCGTGGATAGCGGTTTGACTCACGGGGATTTCCAAGTCTCCACCCCATTGACGT
CAATGGGAGTTTGTTTTGGCACCAAAATCAACGGGACTTTCCAAAATGTCGTAACAACTCCGCCCCATTG
ACGCAAATGGGCGGTAGGCGTGTACGGTGGGAGGTCTATATAAGCAGCGCGTTTTGCCTGTACTGGGTCT
CTCTGGTTAGACCAGATCTGAGCCTGGGAGCTCTCTGGCTAACTAGGGAACCCACTGCTTAAGCCTCAAT
AAAGCTTGCCTTGAGTGCTTCAAGTAGTGTGTGCCCGTCTGTTGTGTGACTCTGGTAACTAGAGATCCCT
CAGACCCTTTTAGTCAGTGTGGAAAATCTCTAGCAGTGGCGCCCGAACAGGGACTTGAAAGCGAAAGGGA
AACCAGAGGAGCTCTCTCGACGCAGGACTCGGCTTGCTGAAGCGCGCACGGCAAGAGGCGAGGGGCGGCG
ACTGGTGAGTACGCCAAAAATTTTGACTAGCGGAGGCTAGAAGGAGAGAGATGGGTGCGAGAGCGTCAGT
ATTAAGCGGGGGAGAATTAGATCGCGATGGGAAAAAATTCGGTTAAGGCCAGGGGGAAAGAAAAAATATA
AATTAAAACATATAGTATGGGCAAGCAGGGAGCTAGAACGATTCGCAGTTAATCCTGGCCTGTTAGAAAC
ATCAGAAGGCTGTAGACAAATACTGGGACAGCTACAACCATCCCTTCAGACAGGATCAGAAGAACTTAGA
TCATTATATAATACAGTAGCAACCCTCTATTGTGTGCATCAAAGGATAGAGATAAAAGACACCAAGGAAG
CTTTAGACAAGATAGAGGAAGAGCAAAACAAAAGTAAGACCACCGCACAGCAAGCGGCCGGCCGCTGATC
TTCAGACCTGGAGGAGGAGATATGAGGGACAATTGGAGAAGTGAATTATATAAATATAAAGTAGTAAAAA
TTGAACCATTAGGAGTAGCACCCACCAAGGCAAAGAGAAGAGTGGTGCAGAGAGAAAAAAGAGCAGTGGG
AATAGGAGCTTTGTTCCTTGGGTTCTTGGGAGCAGCAGGAAGCACTATGGGCGCAGCGTCAATGACGCTG
ACGGTACAGGCCAGACAATTATTGTCTGGTATAGTGCAGCAGCAGAACAATTTGCTGAGGGCTATTGAGG
CGCAACAGCATCTGTTGCAACTCACAGTCTGGGGCATCAAGCAGCTCCAGGCAAGAATCCTGGCTGTGGA
AAGATACCTAAAGGATCAACAGCTCCTGGGGATTTGGGGTTGCTCTGGAAAACTCATTTGCACCACTGCT
GTGCCTTGGAATGCTAGTTGGAGTAATAAATCTCTGGAACAGATTTGGAATCACACGACCTGGATGGAGT
GGGACAGAGAAATTAACAATTACACAAGCTTAATACACTCCTTAATTGAAGAATCGCAAAACCAGCAAGA
AAAGAATGAACAAGAATTATTGGAATTAGATAAATGGGCAAGTTTGTGGAATTGGTTTAACATAACAAAT
TGGCTGTGGTATATAAAATTATTCATAATGATAGTAGGAGGCTTGGTAGGTTTAAGAATAGTTTTTGCTG
TACTTTCTATAGTGAATAGAGTTAGGCAGGGATATTCACCATTATCGTTTCAGACCCACCTCCCAACCCC
GAGGGGACCCGACAGGCCCGAAGGAATAGAAGAAGAAGGTGGAGAGAGAGACAGAGACAGATCCATTCGA
TTAGTGAACGGATCGGCACTGCGTGCGCCAATTCTGCAGACAAATGGCAGTATTCATCCACAATTTTAAA
AGAAAAGGGGGGATTGGGGGGTACAGTGCAGGGGAAAGAATAGTAGACATAATAGCAACAGACATACAAA
CTAAAGAATTACAAAAACAAATTACAAAAATTCAAAATTTTCGGGTTTATTACAGGGACAGCAGAGATCC
AGTTTGGTTAATTAGCTAGCTAGGTCTTGAAAGGAGTGGGAATTGGCTCCGGTGCCCGTCAGTGGGCAGA
GCGCACATCGCCCACAGTCCCCGAGAAGTTGGGGGGAGGGGTCGGCAATTGATCCGGTGCCTAGAGAAGG
TGGCGCGGGGTAAACTGGGAAAGTGATGTCGTGTACTGGCTCCGCCTTTTTCCCGAGGGTGGGGGAGAAC
CGTATATAAGTGCAGTAGTCGCCGTGAACGTTCTTTTTCGCAACGGGTTTGCCGCCAGAACACAGGACCG
GTGCCACCATGGACTACAAAGACGATGACGACAAGGGCTCTAAAGACAATACTGTGCCTCTGAAGCTGAT
CGCTCTCCTGGCTAATGGCGAGTTCCATAGTGGCGAACAGCTGGGAGAAACCCTGGGCATGTCCAGGGCC
GCTATCAACAAGCACATTCAGACTCTGCGCGACTGGGGCGTGGACGTGTTCACCGTGCCCGGAAAGGGCT
ACTCTCTGCCCGAGCCTATCCCGCTGCTGAACGCTAAACAGATTCTGGGACAGCTGGACGGCGGGAGCGT
GGCAGTCCTGCCTGTGGTGGACTCCACCAATCAGTACCTGCTGGATCGAATCGGCGAGCTGAAGAGTGGG
GATGCTTGCATTGCAGAATATCAGCAGGCAGGGAGAGGAAGCAGAGGGAGGAAATGGTTCTCTCCTTTTG
GAGCTAACCTGTACCTGAGTATGTTTTGGCGCCTGAAGCGGGGACCAGCAGCAATCGGCCTGGGCCCGGT
CATCGGAATTGTCATGGCAGAAGCGCTGCGAAAGCTGGGAGCAGACAAGGTGCGAGTCAAATGGCCCAAT
GACCTGTATCTGCAGGATAGAAAGCTGGCAGGCATCCTGGTGGAGCTGGCCGGAATAACAGGGCGCGCCG
GCGGGGGATCTTCCGGAGGCGGGGGATCTTCCGGAGGCGGGGGATCTTCCGGAGGCGGGCAAATTTCTTA
CGCAAGTAGAGGGGAATTCATGGAGCCTGCACCCGCCCGATCTCCGAGGCCCCAGCAGGACCCCGCCCGG
CCCCAGGAGCCCACCATGCCTCCCCCCGAGACCCCCTCTGAAGGCCGCCAGCCCAGCCCCAGCCCCAGCC
CTACAGAGCGAGCCCCCGCTTCGGAGGAGGAGTTCCAGTTTCTGCGCTGCCAGCAATGCCAGGCGGAAGC
CAGGTGCCCGAAGCTGCTGCCTTGTCTGCACACGCTGTGCTCAGGATGCCTGGAGGCGTCGGGCATGCAG
TGCCCCATCTGCCAGGCGCCCTGGCCCCTAGGTGCAGACACACCCGCCCTGGATAACGTCTTTTTCGAGA
GTCTGCAGCGGCGCCTGTCGGTGTACCGGCAGATTGTGGATGCGCAGGCTGTGTGCACCCGCTGCAAAGA
GTCGGCCGACTTCTGGTGCTTTGAGTGCGAGCAGCTCCTCTGCGCCAAGTGCTTCGAGGCACACCAGTGG
TTCCTCAGGCACGAGGCCCGGCCCCTAGCAGAGCTGCGCAACCAGTCGGTGCGTGAGTTCCTGGACGGCA
CCCGCAAGACCAACAACATCTTCTGCTCCAACCCCAACCACCGCACCCCTACGCTGACCAGCATCTACTG
CCGAGGATGTTCCAAGCCGCTGTGCTGCTCGTGCGCGCTCCTTGACAGCAGCCACAGTGAGCTCAAGTGC
GACATCAGCGCAGAGATCCAGCAGCGACAGGAGGAGCTGGACGCCATGACGCAGGCGCTGCAGGAGCAGG
ATAGTGCCTTTGGCGCGGTTCACGCGCAGATGCACGCGGCCGTCGGCCAGCTGGGCCGCGCGCGTGCCGA
GACCGAGGAGCTGATCCGCGAGCGCGTGCGCCAGGTGGTAGCTCACGTGCGGGCTCAGGAGCGCGAGCTG
CTGGAGGCTGTGGACGCGCGGTACCAGCGCGACTACGAGGAGATGGCCAGTCGGCTGGGCCGCCTGGATG
CTGTGCTGCAGCGCATCCGCACGGGCAGCGCGCTGGTGCAGAGGATGAAGTGCTACGCCTCGGACCAGGA
GGTGCTGGACATGCACGGTTTCCTGCGCCAGGCGCTCTGCCGCCTGCGCCAGGAGGAGCCCCAGAGCCTG
CAAGCTGCCGTGCGCACCGATGGCTTCGACGAGTTCAAGGTGCGCCTGCAGGACCTCAGCTCTTGCATCA
CCCAGGGGAAAGATGCAGCTGTATCCAAGAAAGCCAGCCCAGAGGCTGCCAGCACTCCCAGGGACCCTAT
TGACGTTGACCTGGATGTCTCCAATACAACGACAGCCCAGAAGAGGAAGTGCAGCCAGACCCAGTGCCCC
AGGAAGGTCATCAGGATGGAGTCTGAGGAGGGGAAGGAGGCAAGGTTGGCTCGGAGCTCCCCGGAGCAGC
CCAGGCCCAGCACCTCCAAGGCAGTCTCACCACCCCACCTGGATGGACCGCCTAGCCCCAGGAGCCCCGT
CATAGGAAGTGAGGTCTTCCTGCCCAACAGCAACCACGTGGCCAGTGGCGCCGGGGAGGCAGAGGAACGC
GCTGCGGCGAGCAGCAGCTCGGAAGACTCAGATGCCGAAAACTCGTCCTCCCGAGAGCTGGATGACAGCA
GCAGTGAGTCCAGTGACCTCCAGCTGGAAGGCCCCAGCACCCTCAGGGTCCTGGACGAGAACCTTGCTGA
CCCCCAAGCAGAAGACAGACCTCTGGTTTTCTTTGACCTCAAGATTGACAATGAAAGTGGGTTCTCCTGG
GGCTACCCCCACCCCTTTCTAATTGGCGGCCGCGGATCCGGCGCAACAAACTTCTCTCTGCTGAAACAAG
CCGGAGATGTCGAAGAGAATCCTGGACCGATGGCCAAGCCTTTGTCTCAAGAAGAATCCACCCTCATTGA
AAGAGCAACGGCTACAATCAACAGCATCCCCATCTCTGAAGACTACAGCGTCGCCAGCGCAGCTCTCTCT
AGCGACGGCCGCATCTTCACTGGTGTCAATGTATATCATTTTACTGGGGGACCTTGTGCAGAACTCGTGG
TGCTGGGCACTGCTGCTGCTGCGGCAGCTGGCAACCTGACTTGTATCGTCGCGATCGGAAATGAGAACAG
GGGCATCTTGAGCCCCTGCGGACGGTGCCGACAGGTGCTTCTCGATCTGCATCCTGGGATCAAAGCCATA
GTGAAGGACAGTGATGGACAGCCGACGGCAGTTGGGATTCGTGAATTGCTGCCCTCTGGTTATGTGTGGG
AGGGCTAAGAATAATTCGATATCAAGCTTATCGGTAATCAACCTCTGGATTACAAAATTTGTGAAAGATT
GACTGGTATTCTTAACTATGTTGCTCCTTTTACGCTATGTGGATACGCTGCTTTAATGCCTTTGTATCAT
GCTATTGCTTCCCGTATGGCTTTCATTTTCTCCTCCTTGTATAAATCCTGGTTGCTGTCTCTTTATGAGG
AGTTGTGGCCCGTTGTCAGGCAACGTGGCGTGGTGTGCACTGTGTTTGCTGACGCAACCCCCACTGGTTG
GGGCATTGCCACCACCTGTCAGCTCCTTTCCGGGACTTTCGCTTTCCCCCTCCCTATTGCCACGGCGGAA
CTCATCGCCGCCTGCCTTGCCCGCTGCTGGACAGGGGCTCGGCTGTTGGGCACTGACAATTCCGTGGTGT
TGTCGGGGAAATCATCGTCCTTTCCTTGGCTGCTCGCCTGTGTTGCCACCTGGATTCTGCGCGGGACGTC
CTTCTGCTACGTCCCTTCGGCCCTCAATCCAGCGGACCTTCCTTCCCGCGGCCTGCTGCCGGCTCTGCGG
CCTCTTCCGCGTCTTCGCCTTCGCCCTCAGACGAGTCGGATCTCCCTTTGGGCCGCCTCCCCGCATCGAT
ACCGTCGACCTCGAGACCTAGAAAAACATGGAGCAATCACAAGTAGCAATACAGCAGCTACCAATGCTGA
TTGTGCCTGGCTAGAAGCACAAGAGGAGGAGGAGGTGGGTTTTCCAGTCACACCTCAGGTACCTTTAAGA
CCAATGACTTACAAGGCAGCTGTAGATCTTAGCCACTTTTTAAAAGAAAAGGGGGGACTGGAAGGGCTAA
TTCACTCCCAACGAAGACAAGATATCCTTGATCTGTGGATCTACCACACACAAGGCTACTTCCCTGATTG
GCAGAACTACACACCAGGGCCAGGGATCAGATATCCACTGACCTTTGGATGGTGCTACAAGCTAGTACCA
GTTGAGCAAGAGAAGGTAGAAGAAGCCAATGAAGGAGAGAACACCCGCTTGTTACACCCTGTGAGCCTGC
ATGGGATGGATGACCCGGAGAGAGAAGTATTAGAGTGGAGGTTTGACAGCCGCCTAGCATTTCATCACAT
GGCCCGAGAGCTGCATCCGGACTGTACTGGGTCTCTCTGGTTAGACCAGATCTGAGCCTGGGAGCTCTCT
GGCTAACTAGGGAACCCACTGCTTAAGCCTCAATAAAGCTTGCCTTGAGTGCTTCAAGTAGTGTGTGCCC
GTCTGTTGTGTGACTCTGGTAACTAGAGATCCCTCAGACCCTTTTAGTCAGTGTGGAAAATCTCTAGCAG
GGCCCGTTTAAACCCGCTGATCAGCCTCGACTGTGCCTTCTAGTTGCCAGCCATCTGTTGTTTGCCCCTC
CCCCGTGCCTTCCTTGACCCTGGAAGGTGCCACTCCCACTGTCCTTTCCTAATAAAATGAGGAAATTGCA
TCGCATTGTCTGAGTAGGTGTCATTCTATTCTGGGGGGTGGGGTGGGGCAGGACAGCAAGGGGGAGGATT
GGGAAGACAATAGCAGGCATGCTGGGGATGCGGTGGGCTCTATGGCTTCTGAGGCGGAAAGAACCAGCTG
GGGCTCTAGGGGGTATCCCC
[124 nt withheld, positions 7441-7564]
C
[91 nt withheld, positions 7566-7656]
A
[49 nt withheld, positions 7658-7706]
CCTTTGACGTTGGAGTCCACGTTCTTT
[37 nt withheld, positions 7734-7770]
ACCCTATCTCGGTCTATTCTTTTGATTTATAAGGGATTTTGCCGATTTCGGCCTATTGGTTAAAAAATGA
GCTGATTTAACAAAAATTTAACGCGAATTAATTCTGTGGAATGTGTGTCAGTTAGGGTGTGGAAAGTCCC
CAGGCTCCCCAGCAGGCAGAAGTATGCAAAGCATGCATCTCAATTAGTCAGCAACCAGGTGTGGAAAGTC
CCCAGGCTCCCCAGCAGGCAGAAGTATGCAAAGCATGCATCTCAATTAGTCAGCAACCATAGTCCCGCCC
CTAACTCCGCCCAGTTCCGCCCATTCTCCGCCCCATGGCTGACTAATTTTTTTTATTTATGCAGAGGCCG
AGGCCGCCTCTGCCTCTGAGCTATTCCAGAAGTAGTGAGGAGGCTTTTTTGGAGGCCTAGGCTTTTGCAA
AAAGCTCCCGGGAGCTTGTATATCCATTTTCGGATCTGATCAGCACGTGTTGACAATTAATCATCGGCAT
AGTATATCGGCATAGTATAATACGACAAGGTGAGGAACTAAACCATGGCCAAGTTGACCAGTGCCGTTCC
GGTGCTCACCGCGCGCGACGTCGCCGGAGCGGTCGAGTTCTGGACCGACCGGCTCGGGTTCTCCCGGGAC
TTCGTGGAGGACGACTTCGCCGGTGTGGTCCGGGACGACGTGACCCTGTTCATCAGCGCGGTCCAGGACC
AGGTGGTGCCGGACAACACCCTGGCCTGGGTGTGGGTGCGCGGCCTGGACGAGCTGTACGCCGAGTGGTC
GGAGGTCGTGTCCACGAACTTCCGGGACGCCTCCGGGCCGGCCATGACCGAGATCGGCGAGCAGCCGTGG
GGGCGGGAGTTCGCCCTGCGCGACCCGGCCGGCAACTGCGTGCACTTCGTGGCCGAGGAGCAGGACTGAC
ACGTGCTACGAGATTTCGATTCCACCGCCGCCTTCTATGAAAGGTTGGGCTTCGGAATCGTTTTCCGGGA
CGCCGGCTGGATGATCCTCCAGCGCGGGGATCTCATGCTGGAGTTCTTCGCCCACCCCAACTTGTTTATT
GCAGCTTATAATGGTTACAAATAAAGCAATAGCATCACAAATTTCACAAATAAAGCATTTTTTTCACTGC
ATTCTAGTTGTGGTTTGTCCAAACTCATCAATGTATCTTATCATGTCTGTATACCGTCGACCTCTAGCTA
GAGCTTGGCGTAATCATGGTCATAGCTGTTTCCTGTGTGGAATTGTTATCCGCTCACAATTCCACACAAC
ATACGAGCCGGAAGCATAAAGTGTAAAGCCTGGGGTGCCTAATGAGTGAGCTAACTCACATTAATTGCGT
TGCGCTCACTGCCCGCTTTCCAGTCGGGAAACCTGTCGTGCCAGCTGCATTAATGAATCGGCCAACGCGC
GGGGAGAGGCGGTTTGCGTATTGGGCGCTCTTCCGCTTCCTCGCTCACTGACTCGCTGCGCTCGGTCGTT
CGGCTGCGGCGAGCGGTATCAGCTCACTCAAAGGCGGTAATACGGTTATCCACAGAATCAGGGGATAACG
CAGGAAAGAACATGTGAGCAAAAGGCCAGCAAAAGGCCAGGAACCGTAAAAAGGCCGCGTTGCTGGCGTT
TTTCCATAGGCTCCGCCCCCCTGACGAGCATCACAAAAATCGACGCTCAAGTCAGAGGTGGCGAAACCCG
ACAGGACTATAAAGATACCAGGCGTTTCCCCCTGGAAGCTCCCTCGTGCGCTCTCCTGTTCCGACCCTGC
CGCTTACCGGATACCTGTCCGCCTTTCTCCCTTCGGGAAGCGTGGCGCTTTCTCATAGCTCACGCTGTAG
GTATCTCAGTTCGGTGTAGGTCGTTCGCTCCAAGCTGGGCTGTGTGCACGAACCCCCCGTTCAGCCCGAC
CGCTGCGCCTTATCCGGTAACTATCGTCTTGAGTCCAACCCGGTAAGACACGACTTATCGCCACTGGCAG
CAGCCACTGGTAACAGGATTAGCAGAGCGAGGTATGTAGGCGGTGCTACAGAGTTCTTGAAGTGGTGGCC
TAACTACGGCTACACTAGAAGAACAGTATTTGGTATCTGCGCTCTGCTGAAGCCAGTTACCTTCGGAAAA
AGAGTTGGTAGCTCTTGATCCGGCAAACAAACCACCGCTGGTAGCGGTGGTTTTTTTGTTTGCAAGCAGC
AGATTACGCGCAGAAAAAAAGGATCTCAAGAAGATCCTTTGATCTTTTCTACGGGGTCTGACGCTCAGTG
GAACGAAAACTCACGTTAAGGGATTTTGGTCATGAGATTATCAAAAAGGATCTTCACCTAGATCCTTTTA
AATTAAAAATGAAGTTTTAAATCAATCTAAAGTATATATGAGTAAACTTGGTCTGACAGTTACCAATGCT
TAATCAGTGAGGCACCTATCTCAGCGATCTGTCTATTTCGTTCATCCATAGTTGCCTGACTCCCCGTCGT
GTAGATAACTACGATACGGGAGGGCTTACCATCTGGCCCCAGTGCTGCAATGATACCGCGAGACCCACGC
TCACCGGCTCCAGATTTATCAGCAATAAACCAGCCAGCCGGAAGGGCCGAGCGCAGAAGTGGTCCTGCAA
CTTTATCCGCCTCCATCCAGTCTATTAATTGTTGCCGGGAAGCTAGAGTAAGTAGTTCGCCAGTTAATAG
TTTGCGCAACGTTGTTGCCATTGCTACAGGCATCGTGGTGTCACGCTCGTCGTTTGGTATGGCTTCATTC
AGCTCCGGTTCCCAACGATCAAGGCGAGTTACATGATCCCCCATGTTGTGCAAAAAAGCGGTTAGCTCCT
TCGGTCCTCCGATCGTTGTCAGAAGTAAGTTGGCCGCAGTGTTATCACTCATGGTTATGGCAGCACTGCA
TAATTCTCTTACTGTCATGCCATCCGTAAGATGCTTTTCTGTGACTGGTGAGTACTCAACCAAGTCATTC
TGAGAATAGTGTATGCGGCGACCGAGTTGCTCTTGCCCGGCGTCAATACGGGATAATACCGCGCCACATA
GCAGAACTTTAAAAGTGCTCATCATTGGAAAACGTTCTTCGGGGCGAAAACTCTCAAGGATCTTACCGCT
GTTGAGATCCAGTTCGATGTAACCCACTCGTGCACCCAACTGATCTTCAGCATCTTTTACTTTCACCAGC
GTTTCTGGGTGAGCAAAAACAGGAAGGCAAAATGCCGCAAAAAAGGGAATAAGGGCGACACGGAAATGTT
GAATACTCATACTCTTCCTTTTTCAATATTATTGAAGCATTTATCAGGGTTATTGTCTCATGAGCGGATA
CATATTTGAATGTATTTAGAAAAATAAACAAATAGGGGTTCCGCGCACATTTCCCCGAAAAGTGCCACCT
GAC
